>Addgene plasmid #188715 | phH1 ST | addgene full sequence | sequence record 370674 | Addgene NGS Result
GAACGCTGACGTCATCAACCCGCTCCAAGGAATCGCGGGCCCAGTGTCACTAGGCGGGAACACCCAGCGC
GCGTGCGCCCTGGCAGGAAGATGGCTGTGAGGGACAGGGGAGTGGCGCCCTGCAATATTTGCATGTCGCT
ATGTGTTCTGGGAAATCACCATAAACGTGAAATGTCTTTGGATTTGGGAATCTTATAAGTTCTGTATGAG
ACCACTCTTTCCCAGTGCAGTTCTCCGGGTTGGTTTTAGAGCTAGAAATAGCAAGTTAAAATAAGGCTAG
TCCGTTATCAACTTGAAAAAGTGGCACCGAGTCGGTGCTTTTTTTGGTCTGAGACGCCGCGGTGGAGCTC
CAGCTTTTGTTCCCTTTAGTGAGGGTTAATTGCGCGCTTGGCGTAATCATGGTCATAGCTGTTTCCTGTG
TGAAATTGTTATCCGCTCACAATTCCACACAACATACGAGCCGGAAGCATAAAGTGTAAAGCCTGGGGTG
CCTAATGAGTGAGCTAACTCACATTAATTGCGTTGCGCTCACTGCCCGCTTTCCAGTCGGGAAACCTGTC
GTGCCAGCTGCATTAATGAATCGGCCAACGCGCGGGGAGAGGCGGTTTGCGTATTGGGCGCTCTTCCGCT
TCCTCGCTCACTGACTCGCTGCGCTCGGTCGTTCGGCTGCGGCGAGCGGTATCAGCTCACTCAAAGGCGG
TAATACGGTTATCCACAGAATCAGGGGATAACGCAGGAAAGAACATGTGAGCAAAAGGCCAGCAAAAGGC
CAGGAACCGTAAAAAGGCCGCGTTGCTGGCGTTTTTCCATAGGCTCCGCCCCCCTGACGAGCATCACAAA
AATCGACGCTCAAGTCAGAGGTGGCGAAACCCGACAGGACTATAAAGATACCAGGCGTTTCCCCCTGGAA
GCTCCCTCGTGCGCTCTCCTGTTCCGACCCTGCCGCTTACCGGATACCTGTCCGCCTTTCTCCCTTCGGG
AAGCGTGGCGCTTTCTCATAGCTCACGCTGTAGGTATCTCAGTTCGGTGTAGGTCGTTCGCTCCAAGCTG
GGCTGTGTGCACGAACCCCCCGTTCAGCCCGACCGCTGCGCCTTATCCGGTAACTATCGTCTTGAGTCCA
ACCCGGTAAGACACGACTTATCGCCACTGGCAGCAGCCACTGGTAACAGGATTAGCAGAGCGAGGTATGT
AGGCGGTGCTACAGAGTTCTTGAAGTGGTGGCCTAACTACGGCTACACTAGAAGAACAGTATTTGGTATC
TGCGCTCTGCTGAAGCCAGTTACCTTCGGAAAAAGAGTTGGTAGCTCTTGATCCGGCAAACAAACCACCG
CTGGTAGCGGTGGTTTTTTTGTTTGCAAGCAGCAGATTACGCGCAGAAAAAAAGGATCTCAAGAAGATCC
TTTGATCTTTTCTACGGGGTCTGACGCTCAGTGGAACGAAAACTCACGTTAAGGGATTTTGGTCATGATC
AGAAGAACTCGTCAAGAAGGCGATAGAAGGCGATGCGCTGCGAATCGGGAGCGGCGATACCGTAAAGCAC
GAGGAAGCGGTCAGCCCATTCGCCGCCAAGCTCTTCAGCAATATCACGGGTAGCCAACGCTATGTCCTGA
TAGCGGTCCGCCACACCCAGCCGGCCACAGTCGATGAATCCAGAAAAGCGGCCATTTTCCACCATGATAT
TCGGCAAGCAGGCATCGCCATGGGTCACGACGAGATCCTCGCCGTCGGGCATGCTCGCCTTGAGCCTGGC
GAACAGTTCGGCTGGCGCGAGCCCCTGATGCTCTTCGTCCAGATCATCCTGATCGACAAGACCGGCTTCC
ATCCGAGTACGTGCTCGCTCGATGCGATGTTTCGCTTGGTGGTCGAATGGGCAGGTAGCCGGATCAAGCG
TATGCAGCCGCCGCATTGCATCAGCCATGATGGATACTTTCTCGGCAGGAGCAAGGTGAGATGACAGGAG
ATCCTGCCCCGGCACTTCGCCCAATAGCAGCCAGTCCCTTCCCGCTTCAGTGACAACGTCGAGCACAGCT
GCGCAAGGAACGCCCGTCGTGGCCAGCCACGATAGCCGCGCTGCCTCGTCTTGCAGTTCATTCAGGGCAC
CGGACAGGTCGGTCTTGACAAAAAGAACCGGGCGCCCCTGCGCTGACAGCCGGAACACGGCGGCATCAGA
GCAGCCGATTGTCTGTTGTGCCCAGTCATAGCCGAATAGCCTCTCCACCCAAGCGGCCGGAGAACCTGCG
TGCAATCCATCTTGTTCAATCATGCGAAACGATCCTCATCCTGTCTCTTGATCGATCTTTGCAAAAGCCT
AGGCCTCCAAAAAAGCCTCCTCACTACTTCTGGAATAGCTCAGAGGCCGAGGCGGCCTCGGCCTCTGCAT
AAATAAAAAAAATTAGTCAGCCATGGGGCGGAGAATGGGCGGAACTGGGCGGAGTTAGGGGCGGGATGGG
CGGAGTTAGGGGCGGGACTATGGTTGCTGACTAATTGAGATGCATGCTTTGCATACTTCTGCCTGCTGGG
GAGCCTGGGGACTTTCCACACCTGGTTGCTGACTAATTGAGATGCATGCTTTGCATACTTCTGCCTGCTG
GGGAGCCTGGGGACTTTCCACACCCTAACTGACACACATTCCACAGCTGGTTCTTTCCGCCTCAGGACTC
TTCCTTTTTCAATATTATTGAAGCATTTATCAGGGTTATTGTCTCATGAGCGGATACATATTTGAATGTA
TTTAGAAAAATAAACAAATAGGGGTTCCGCGCACATTTCCCCGAAAAGTGCCACCTAAATTGTAAGCGTT
AATATTTTGTTAAAATTCGCGTTAAATTTTTGTTAAATCAGCTCATTTTTTAACCAATAGGCCGAAATCG
GCAAAATCCCTTATAAATCAAAAGAATAGACCGAGATAGGGT
[37 nt withheld, positions 2913-2949]
AAAGAACGTGGACTCCAACGTCAAAGG
[49 nt withheld, positions 2977-3025]
T
[91 nt withheld, positions 3027-3117]
G
[124 nt withheld, positions 3119-3242]
CCCATTCGCCATTCAGGCTGCGCAACTGTTGGGAAGGGCGATCGGTGCGGGCCTCTTCGCTATTACGCCA
GCTGGCGAAAGGGGGATGTGCTGCAAGGCGATTAAGTTGGGTAACGCCAGGGTTTTCCCAGTCACGACGT
TGTAAAACGACGGCCAGTGAGCGCGCGTAATACGACTCACTATAGGGCGAATTGGGTACCCGTCTCACCT
Features (pLannotate 1.2.2; 14 found; start..end, strand, type, name):
      1..215     +  promoter       H1 promoter: human H1 RNA promoter
    243..318     +  misc_RNA       gRNA scaffold: guide RNA scaffold for the Streptococcus pyogenes CRISPR/Cas9 system
    363..381     -  promoter       T3 promoter: promoter for bacteriophage T3 RNA polymerase
    426..442     -  protein_bind   lac operator: The lac repressor binds to the lac operator to inhibit transcription in E. coli. This inhibition can be relieved by adding lactose or isopropyl-β-D-thiogalactopyranoside (IPTG). lac repressor encoded by lacI
    450..480     -  promoter       lac promoter: promoter for the E. coli lac operon
    495..516     -  protein_bind   CAP binding site: CAP binding activates transcription in the presence of cAMP. E. coli catabolite activator protein
    529..621     -  CDS            lacI (fragment): lac repressor; lacI; The lac repressor binds to the lac operator to inhibit transcription in E. coli. This inhibition can be relieved by adding lactose or isopropyl-β-D-thiogalactopyranoside (IPTG).
    804..1392    -  rep_origin     ori: high-copy-number ColE1/pMB1/pBR322/pUC origin of replication
   1469..2263    -  CDS            NeoR/KanR: aminoglycoside phosphotransferase from Tn5; aph(3')-II (or nptII); confers resistance to neomycin, kanamycin, and G418 (Geneticin®)
   2298..2655    -  promoter       SV40 promoter: SV40 enhancer and early promoter
   2657..2761    -  promoter       AmpR promoter: bla
   2814..3242    -  rep_origin     f1 ori (sequence partly withheld): f1 bacteriophage origin of replication; arrow indicates direction of (+) strand synthesis
   3247..3402    -  CDS            lacZα (fragment): LacZα fragment of β-galactosidase; lacZ fragment
   3410..3428    +  promoter       T7 promoter: promoter for bacteriophage T7 RNA polymerase
