[The description below was written by a language model from this plasmid's Addgene catalogue record and pLannotate feature annotations shown in this document.]
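Description:
phH1 ST is a small (about 3.5 kb) CRISPR guide RNA expression plasmid built on the phH1 backbone. It carries a human H1 RNA promoter, an RNA polymerase III promoter commonly used for short non-coding transcripts, positioned directly upstream of the Streptococcus pyogenes Cas9 gRNA scaffold. A synthetic "safe targeting" spacer was inserted between promoter and scaffold through a BbsI site that was destroyed during cloning, so the transcript is a complete single guide RNA. Guides of this kind are generally used as cutting controls, directing Cas9 to a site not expected to have functional consequences. The record does not specify the genomic locus or the target species. No Cas9 coding sequence is annotated, so the nuclease must be supplied separately.

The plasmid is propagated in E. coli at high copy from a ColE1/pUC-type origin and selected with kanamycin. Resistance comes from the Tn5 aminoglycoside phosphotransferase (NeoR/KanR), which sits downstream of both a bacterial AmpR (bla) promoter and the SV40 enhancer/early promoter. This dual arrangement gives kanamycin resistance in bacteria and could in principle confer G418 resistance in mammalian cells. The remaining features appear to be leftovers of a standard cloning vector: an f1 phage origin for single-stranded DNA production, flanking T7 and T3 promoters, lacZα and lacI fragments, and the lac promoter, operator and CAP binding site. The associated work concerns macrophage signalling during mycobacterial infection, where this construct presumably served as the control guide alongside gene-targeting sgRNAs in the same phH1 format, although the record does not say so explicitly.
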