Addgene plasmid #188715: phH1 ST
Purpose: sgRNA plasmid encoding hH1 promoter driving an anti-safe targeting sgRNA
Depositing lab: David Tobin. Publication: Macrophage NFATC2 mediates angiogenic signaling during mycobacterial infection. Brewer WJ, Xet-Mull AM, Yu A, Sweeney MI, Walton EM, Tobin DM. Cell Rep. 2022 Dec 13;41(11):111817. doi: 10.1016/j.celrep.2022.111817. PubMed 36516756.
Backbone
  Vector backbone: phH1
  Vector type: CRISPR, Synthetic Biology
Growth in bacteria
  Bacterial resistance: Kanamycin, 50 μg/mL
  Growth temperature: 37°C
  Growth strain: DH5alpha
  Copy number: High Copy
Gene/Insert
  Gene/Insert name: Safe Targeting sgRNA
  gRNA/shRNA sequence: GTGCAGTTCTCCGGGTTG
  Species: Synthetic
  Cloning method: Restriction Enzyme; 5′ cloning site BbsI (destroyed during cloning)
Terms and licenses: Academic/Nonprofit Terms; Industry Terms: Not Available to Industry
How to cite: phH1 ST was a gift from David Tobin (Addgene plasmid # 188715 ; http://n2t.net/addgene:188715 ; RRID:Addgene_188715)
